>Addgene plasmid #247333 | pEF1-PA-GFP-H4-FRT | addgene full sequence | sequence record 491704 | Addgene NGS Result
AGGTATCCGGTAAGCGGCAGGGTCGGAACAGGAGAGCGCACGAGGGAGCTTCCAGGGGGAAACGCCTGGT
ATCTTTATAGTCCTGTCGGGTTTCGCCACCTCTGACTTGAGCGTCGATTTTTGTGATGCTCGTCAGGGGG
GCGGAGCCTATGGAAAAACGCCAGCAACGCGGCCTTTTTACGGTTCCTGGCCTTTTGCTGGCCTTTTGCT
CACATGTTCTTTCCTGCGTTATCCCCTGATTCTGTGGATAACCGTATTACCGCCTTTGAGTGAGCTGATA
CCGCTCGCCGCAGCCGAACGACCGAGCGCAGCGAGTCAGTGAGCGAGGAAGCGGAAGAGCGCCCAATACG
CAAACCGCCTCTCCCCGCGCGTTGGCCGATTCATTAATGCAGCTGGCACGACAGGTTTCCCGACTGGAAA
GCGGGCAGTGAGCGCAACGCAATTAATGTGAGTTAGCTCACTCATTAGGCACCCCAGGCTTTACACTTTA
TGCTTCCGGCTCGTATGTTGTGTGGAATTGTGAGCGGATAACAATTTCACACAGGAAACAGCTATGACCA
TGATTACGCCAAGCTCTAGCTAGAGGTCGACGGTATACAGACATGATAAGATACATTGATGAGTTTGGAC
AAACCACAACTAGAATGCAGTGAAAAAAATGCTTTATTTGTGAAATTTGTGATGCTATTGCTTTATTTGT
AACCATTATAAGCTGCAATAAACAAGTTGGGGTGGGCGAAGAACTCCAGCATGAGATCCCCGCGCTGGAG
GATCATCCAGCCGGCGTCCCGGAAAACGATTCCGAAGCCCAACCTTTCATAGAAGGCGGCGGTGGAATCG
AAATCTCGTAGTACGTGCTATTCCTTTGCCCTCGGACGAGTGCTGGGGCGTCGGTTTCCACTATCGGCGA
GTACTTCTACACAGCCATCGGTCCAGACGGCCGCGCTTCTGCGGGCGATTTGTGTACGCCCGACAGTCCC
GGCTCCGGATCGGACGATTGCGTCGCATCGACCCTGCGCCCAAGCTGCATCATCGAAATTGCCGTCAACC
AAGCTCTGATAGAGTTGGTCAAGACCAATGCGGAGCATATACGCCCGGAGCCGCGGCGATCCTGCAAGCT
CCGGATGCCTCCGCTCGAAGTAGCGCGTCTGCTGCTCCATACAAGCCAACCACGGCCTCCAGAAGAAGAT
GTTGGCGACCTCGTATTGGGAATCCCCGAACATCGCCTCGCTCCAGTCAATGACCGCTGTTATGCGGCCA
TTGTCCGTCAGGACATTGTTGGAGCCGAAATCCGCGTGCACGAGGTGCCGGACTTCGGGGCAGTCCTCGG
CCCAAAGCATCAGCTCATCGAGAGCCTGCGCGACGGACGCACTGACGGTGTCGTCCATCACAGTTTGCCA
GTGATACACATGGGGATCAGCAATCGCGCATATGAAATCACGCCATGTAGTGTATTGACCGATTCCTTGC
GGTCCGAATGGGCCGAACCCGCTCGTCTGGCTAAGATCGGCCGCAGCGATCGCATCCATGGCCTCCGCGA
CCGGCTGCAGAACAGCGGGCAGTTCGGTTTCAGGCAGGTCTTGCAACGTGACACCCTGTGCACGGCGGGA
GATGCAATAGGTCAGGCTCTCGCTGAATTCCCCAATGTCAAGCACTTCCGGAATCGGGAGCGCGGCCGAT
GCAAAGTGCCGATAAACATAACGATCTTTGTAGAAACCATCGGCGCAGCTATTTACCCGCAGGACATATC
CACGCCCTCCTACATCGAAGCTGAAAGCACGAGATTCTTCGCCCTCCGAGAGCTGCATCAGGTCGGAGAC
GCTGTCGAACTTTTCGATCAGAAACTTCTCGACAGACGTCGCGGTGAGTTCAGGCTTTTTGGCCAAGGAA
GTTCCTATACTTTCTAGAGAATAGGAACTTCGGAATAGGAACTTCTAGGTACGTGAACCATCACCCT
[91 nt withheld, positions 1958-2048]
G
[124 nt withheld, positions 2050-2173]
GGGGATACCCCCTAGAGCCCCAGCTGGTTCTTTCCGCCTCAGAAGCCATAGAGCCCACCGCATCCCCAGC
ATGCCTGCTATTGTCTTCCCAATCCTCCCCCTTGCTGTCCTGCCCCACCCCACCCCCCAGAATAGAATGA
CACCTACTCAGACAATGCGATGCAATTTCCTCATTTTATTAGGAAAGGACAGTGGGAGTGGCACCTTCCA
GGGTCAAGGAAGGCACGGGGGAGGGGCAAACAACAGATGGCTGGCAACTAGAAGGCACAGTCGAGGCTGA
TCAGCGGGTTTAAACTCATTACTAACCGGTACGCGTAGAATCGAGACCGAGGAGAGGGTTAGGGATAGGC
TTACCTTCGAACCGCGGGCCCTCTAGACTCGAGCGGCCGCCACTGTGCTGGATGATCCCGGGTCA
[309 nt withheld, positions 2589-2897]
GGTACCGTCGACTGCAGAATTCGAAGCTTGAGCTCGAGATCTGAGTCCGGACTTGTACAGCTCGTCCATG
CCGAGAGTGATCCCGGCGGCGGTCACGAACTCCAGCAGGACCATGTGATCGCGCTTCTCGTTGGGGTCTT
TGCTCAGGGCGGACTGGTGGCTCAGGTAGTGGTTGTCGGGCAGCAGCACGGGGCCGTCGCCGATGGGGGT
GTTCTGCTGGTAGTGGTCGGCGAGCTGCACGCTGCCGTCCTCGATGTTGTGGCGGATCTTGAAGTTGGCC
TTGATGCCGTTCTTCTGCTTGTCGGCCATGATATAGACGTTGTGGCTGTTGTAGTTGTACTCCAGCTTGT
GCCCCAGGATGTTGCCGTCCTCCTTGAAGTCGATGCCCTTCAGCTCGATGCGGTTCACCAGGGTGTCGCC
CTCGAACTTCACCTCGGCGCGGGTCTTGTAGTTGCCGTCGTCCTTGAAGAAGATGGTGCGCTCCTGGACG
TAGCCTTCGGGCATGGCGGACTTGAAGAAGTCGTGCTGCTTCATGTGGTCGGGGTAGCGGCTGAAGCACT
GCACGCCGTAGCTGAAGGTGGTCACGAGGGTGGGCCAGGGCACGGGCAGCTTGCCGGTGGTGCAGATGAA
CTTCAGGGTCAGCTTGCCGTAGGTGGCATCGCCCTCGCCCTCGCCGGACACGCTGAACTTGTGGCCGTTT
ACGTCGCCGTCCAGCTCGACCAGGATGGGCACCACCCCGGTGAACAGCTCCTCGCCCTTGCTCACCATGG
TGGCGACCGGTAGCGCTAGATCTGCAGAATTCCACCACACTGGACTAGTGGATCCGAGCTCGGTACCAAG
CTTACCTAGCCAGCTTGGGTCTCCCTATAGTGAGTCGTATTAGTACCAAGCTAATTCCTCACGACACCTG
AAATGGAAGAAAAAAACTTTGAACCACTGTCTGAGGCTTGAGAATGAACCAAGATCCAAACTCAAAAAGG
GCAAATTCCAAGGAGAATTACATCAAGTGCCAAGCTGGCCTAACTTCAGTCTCCACCCACTCAGTGTGGG
GAAACTCCATCGCATAAAACCCCTCCCCCCAACCTAAAGACGACGTACTCCAAAAGCTCGAGAACTAATC
GAGGTGCCTGGACGGCGCCCGGTACTCCGTGGAGTCACATGAAGCGACGGCTGAGGACGGAAAGGCCCTT
TTCCTTTGTGTGGGTGACTCACCCGCCCGCTCTCCCGAGCGCCGCGTCCTCCATTTTGAGCTCCCTGCAG
CAGGGCCGGGAAGCGGCCATCTTTCCGCTCACGCAACTGGTGCCGACCGGGCCAGCCTTGCCGCCCAGGG
CGGGGCGATACACGGCGGCGCGAGGCCAGGCACCAGAGCAGGCCGGCCAGCTTGAGACTACCCCCGTCCG
ATTCTCGGTGGCCGCGCTCGCAGGCCCCGCCTCGCCGAACATGTGCGCTGGGACGCACGGGCCCCGTCGC
CGCCCGCGGCCCCAAAAACCGAAATACCAGTGTGCAGATCTTGGCCCGCATTTACAAGACTATCTTGCCA
GAAAAAAAGCGTCGCAGCAGGTCATCAAAAATTTTAAATGGCTAGAGACTTATCGAAAGCAGCGAGACAG
GCGCGAAGGTGCCACCAGATTCGCACGCGGCGGCCCCAGCGCCCAGGCCAGGCCTCAACTCAAGCACGAG
GCGAAGGGGCTCCTTAAGCGCAAGGCCTCGAACTCTCCCACCCACTTCCAACCCGAAGCTCGGGATCAAG
AATCACGTACTGCAGCCAGGTGGAAGTAATTCAAGGCACGCAAGGGCCATAACCCGTAAAGAGGCCAGGC
CCGCGGGAACCACACACGGCACTTACCTGTGTTCTGGCGGCAAACCCGTTGCGAAAAAGAACGTTCACGG
CGACTACTGCACTTATATACGGTTCTCCCCCACCCTCGGGAAAAAGGCGGAGCCAGTACACGACATCACT
TTCCCAGTTTACCCCGCGCCACCTTCTCTAGGCACCGGTTCAATTGCCGACCCCTCCCCCCAACTTCTCG
GGGACTGTGGGCGATGTGCGCTCTGCCCACTGACGGGCACCGGAGCCAATTCCCACTCCTTTCAAGACCT
AGAAGGTCCATTAGCTGCAAAGATTCCTCTCTGTTTAAAACTTTATCCATCTTTGCAAAGCTTTTTGCAA
AAGCCTAGTCAATAATCAATGTCAACGCGTATATCTGGCCCGTACATCGCGAAGCAGCGCAAAACGCCTA
ACCCTAAGCAGATTCTTCATGCAATTGTCGGTCAAGCCTTGCCTTGTTGTAGCTTAAATTTTGCTCGCGC
ACTACTCAGCGACCTCCAACACACAAGCAGGGAGCAGATACTGGCTTAACTATGCGGCATCAGAGCAGAT
TGTACTGAGAGTGCACCATAGGGGATCGGGAGATCTCCCGATCCGTCGACGTCAGGTGGCACTTTTCGGG
GAAATGTGCGCGGAACCCCTATTTGTTTATTTTTCTAAATACATTCAAATATGTATCCGCTCATGAGACA
ATAACCCTGATAAATGCTTCAATAATATTGAAAAAGGAAGAGTATGAGTATTCAACATTTCCGTGTCGCC
CTTATTCCCTTTTTTGCGGCATTTTGCCTTCCTGTTTTTGCTCACCCAGAAACGCTGGTGAAAGTAAAAG
ATGCTGAAGATCAGTTGGGTGCACGAGTGGGTTACATCGAACTGGATCTCAACAGCGGTAAGATCCTTGA
GAGTTTTCGCCCCGAAGAACGTTTTCCAATGATGAGCACTTTTAAAGTTCTGCTATGTGGCGCGGTATTA
TCCCGTATTGACGCCGGGCAAGAGCAACTCGGTCGCCGCATACACTATTCTCAGAATGACTTGGTTGAGT
ACTCACCAGTCACAGAAAAGCATCTTACGGATGGCATGACAGTAAGAGAATTATGCAGTGCTGCCATAAC
CATGAGTGATAACACTGCGGCCAACTTACTTCTGACAACGATCGGAGGACCGAAGGAGCTAACCGCTTTT
TTGCACAACATGGGGGATCATGTAACTCGCCTTGATCGTTGGGAACCGGAGCTGAATGAAGCCATACCAA
ACGACGAGCGTGACACCACGATGCCTGTAGCAATGGCAACAACGTTGCGCAAACTATTAACTGGCGAACT
ACTTACTCTAGCTTCCCGGCAACAATTAATAGACTGGATGGAGGCGGATAAAGTTGCAGGACCACTTCTG
CGCTCGGCCCTTCCGGCTGGCTGGTTTATTGCTGATAAATCTGGAGCCGGTGAGCGTGGGTCTCGCGGTA
TCATTGCAGCACTGGGGCCAGATGGTAAGCCCTCCCGTATCGTAGTTATCTACACGACGGGGAGTCAGGC
AACTATGGATGAACGAAATAGACAGATCGCTGAGATAGGTGCCTCACTGATTAAGCATTGGTAACTGTCA
GACCAAGTTTACTCATATATACTTTAGATTGATTTAAAACTTCATTTTTAATTTAAAAGGATCTAGGTGA
AGATCCTTTTTGATAATCTCATGACCAAAATCCCTTAACGTGAGTTTTCGTTCCACTGAGCGTCAGACCC
CGTAGAAAAGATCAAAGGATCTTCTTGAGATCCTTTTTTTCTGCGCGTAATCTGCTGCTTGCAAACAAAA
AAACCACCGCTACCAGCGGTGGTTTGTTTGCCGGATCAAGAGCTACCAACTCTTTTTCCGAAGGTAACTG
GCTTCAGCAGAGCGCAGATACCAAATACTGTTCTTCTAGTGTAGCCGTAGTTAGGCCACCACTTCAAGAA
CTCTGTAGCACCGCCTACATACCTCGCTCTGCTAATCCTGTTACCAGTGGCTGCTGCCAGTGGCGATAAG
TCGTGTCTTACCGGGTTGGACTCAAGACGATAGTTACCGGATAAGGCGCAGCGGTCGGGCTGAACGGGGG
GTTCGTGCACACAGCCCAGCTTGGAGCGAACGACCTACACCGAACTGAGATACCTACAGCGTGAGCTATG
AGAAAGCGCCACGCTTCCCGAAGGGAGAAAGGCGGAC
Features (pLannotate 1.2.2; 24 found; start..end, strand, type, name):
    339..431     +  CDS            lacI (fragment): lac repressor; lacI; The lac repressor binds to the lac operator to inhibit transcription in E. coli. This inhibition can be relieved by adding lactose or isopropyl-β-D-thiogalactopyranoside (IPTG).
    444..465     +  protein_bind   CAP binding site: CAP binding activates transcription in the presence of cAMP. E. coli catabolite activator protein
    480..510     +  promoter       lac promoter: promoter for the E. coli lac operon
    518..534     +  protein_bind   lac operator: The lac repressor binds to the lac operator to inhibit transcription in E. coli. This inhibition can be relieved by adding lactose or isopropyl-β-D-thiogalactopyranoside (IPTG). lac repressor encoded by lacI
    607..728     -  polyA_signal   SV40 poly(A) signal: SV40 polyadenylation signal
    723..848     -  CDS            ble (fragment): BLE_KLEPN - Experimental evidence at protein level: Swiss-Prot protein existence level 1. Binding protein with a strong affinity to the bleomycin family of antibiotics. Binds to CL990; an antimitotic-antibiotic compound. From Klebsiella pneumoniae.
    858..1880    -  CDS            HygR: aminoglycoside phosphotransferase from E. coli; aph(4)-Ia; confers resistance to hygromycin
   1888..1935    -  protein_bind   FRT: FLP-mediated recombination occurs in the 8-bp core sequence TCTAGAAA (Turan and Bode, 2011). FLP recombinase from the Saccharomyces cerevisiae 2μ plasmid
   1940..2173    -  rep_origin     f1 ori (fragment) (sequence partly withheld): f1 bacteriophage origin of replication; arrow indicates direction of (+) strand synthesis
   2194..2215    -  promoter       SV40 promoter (fragment): SV40 enhancer and early promoter
   2219..2443    -  polyA_signal   bGH poly(A) signal: bovine growth hormone polyadenylation signal
   2487..2528    -  CDS            V5 tag: epitope tag from simian virus 5
   2589..2897    -  CDS            H4_BOVIN (sequence withheld): Experimental evidence at protein level: Swiss-Prot protein existence level 1. Core component of nucleosome. Nucleosomes wrap and compact DNA into chromatin, limiting DNA accessibility to the cellular machineries which require DNA as a template. Histones thereby play a central role in transcription regulation, DNA repair, DNA replication and chromosomal stability. DNA accessibility is regulated via a complex set of post-translational modifications of histones, also called histone code, and nucleosome remodeling. From Bos taurus (Bovine).
   2898..2948    -  misc_feature   MCS (fragment): multiple cloning site
   2949..3665    -  CDS            PA-GFP: PA-GFP is a photoactivatable green fluorescent protein published in 2002, derived from Aequorea victoria.
   3761..3779    -  promoter       T7 promoter: promoter for bacteriophage T7 RNA polymerase
   3796..4974    -  promoter       EF-1α promoter: strong constitutive promoter for human elongation factor EF-1α
   4981..5047    -  CDS            small t antigen (fragment): SV40 (simian virus 40) small t antigen
   5056..5075    -  promoter       SRα promoter (fragment): hybrid promoter consisting of the SV40 early promoter plus part of the long terminal repeat of human T-lymphotrophic virus 1
   5072..5090    -  enhancer       CMV enhancer (fragment): human cytomegalovirus immediate early enhancer
   5245..5297    +  misc_feature   bom (fragment): basis of mobility region from pBR322
   5356..5460    +  promoter       AmpR promoter: bla
   5461..6321    +  CDS            AmpR: β-lactamase; bla; confers resistance to ampicillin, carbenicillin, and related antibiotics
   6492..156     +  rep_origin     ori (across the origin): high-copy-number ColE1/pMB1/pBR322/pUC origin of replication
