[The description below was written by a language model from this plasmid's Addgene catalogue record and pLannotate feature annotations shown in this document.]
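Description:
pEF1-PA-GFP-H4-FRT is a mammalian expression plasmid of about 6.9 kb built on the pEF5 (FRT-containing) backbone and designed to express human histone H4 (H4C3) fused at its N-terminus to photoactivatable GFP. It is propagated in E. coli through a high-copy ColE1/pUC-type origin with ampicillin selection from the bla gene. The annotation also picks up short backbone remnants (lac promoter/operator region, partial f1 ori, and fragments of SV40, ble and CMV sequences) that have no evident role in the payload.

The expression cassette is driven by the strong constitutive human EF-1α promoter, followed by a T7 promoter that serves as a sequencing primer site. The PA-GFP coding sequence is joined through a short multiple-cloning-site-derived linker to the H4 open reading frame, which the annotation tool matched to bovine H4 because the protein is highly conserved. The cassette ends in a bovine growth hormone polyadenylation signal. A V5 epitope sequence from the backbone lies downstream of H4, but the record does not indicate whether it is translated in frame with the fusion. Next to the cassette, an FRT site sits immediately upstream of a hygromycin resistance gene with an SV40 poly(A) signal and no annotated promoter of its own. This is the arrangement used for FLP recombinase-mediated integration into a genomic FRT docking site, where insertion activates hygromycin resistance and yields isogenic, single-copy stable cell lines.

The fusion incorporates into nucleosomes and remains essentially dark until photoactivated. This allows selective marking of chromatin in living mammalian cells, in keeping with the associated study of local nucleosome dynamics and chromatin accessibility.
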