Addgene plasmid #247333: pEF1-PA-GFP-H4-FRT
Purpose: Expresses histone H4 fused with photoactivatable-GFP
Depositing lab: Kazuhiro Maeshima. Depositing organization: National Institute of Genetics. Publication: Local nucleosome dynamics facilitate chromatin accessibility in living mammalian cells. Hihara S, Pack CG, Kaizu K, Tani T, Hanafusa T, Nozaki T, Takemoto S, Yoshimi T, Yokota H, Imamoto N, Sako Y, Kinjo M, Takahashi K, Nagai T, Maeshima K. Cell Rep. 2012 Dec 27;2(6):1645-56. doi: 10.1016/j.celrep.2012.11.008. Epub 2012 Dec 13. PubMed 23246002.
Backbone
  Vector backbone: pEF5
  Backbone manufacturer: Invitrogen, Cat#V602020
  Vector type: Mammalian Expression
  Selectable markers: Hygromycin
Growth in bacteria
  Bacterial resistance: Ampicillin, 100 μg/mL
  Growth temperature: 37°C
  Growth strain: DH5alpha
  Copy number: High Copy
Gene/Insert
  Gene/Insert name: H4 (H4C3)
  Species: H. sapiens (human)
  Insert size (bp): 1077
  Entrez Gene: H4C3 (a.k.a. H4-16, H4/g, H4C1, H4C11, H4C12, H4C13, H4C14, H4C15, H4C16, H4C2, H4C4, H4C5, H4C6, H4C8, H4C9, H4FG, HIST1H4C, TEBIVANED1, TEVANED1, dJ221C16.1)
  Promoter: EF1α
  Tag / fusion protein: PA-GFP (N terminal on insert)
  Cloning method: Other
  Sequencing primers: 5′ T7
Terms and licenses: Academic/Nonprofit Terms; Industry Terms: Not Available to Industry
How to cite: pEF1-PA-GFP-H4-FRT was a gift from Kazuhiro Maeshima (Addgene plasmid # 247333 ; http://n2t.net/addgene:247333 ; RRID:Addgene_247333)
